Addgene plasmid #96807: 5HT6-YFP-ThymosinBeta4(KK18,19EE)
Purpose: non-actin-binding control for 5HT6-YFP-ThymosinBeta4(WT)
Depositing lab: Takanari Inoue. Publication: Dynamic Remodeling of Membrane Composition Drives Cell Cycle through Primary Cilia Excision. Phua SC, Chiba S, Suzuki M, Su E, Roberson EC, Pusapati GV, Setou M, Rohatgi R, Reiter JF, Ikegami K, Inoue T. Cell. 2017 Jan 12;168(1-2):264-279.e15. doi: 10.1016/j.cell.2016.12.032. Epub 2017 Jan 12. PubMed 28086093.
Backbone
  Vector backbone: eYFP-C1
  Backbone manufacturer: Clontech
  Vector type: Mammalian Expression
Growth in bacteria
  Bacterial resistance: Kanamycin, 50 μg/mL
  Growth temperature: 37°C
  Growth strain: DH5alpha
  Copy number: Unknown
Gene/Insert
  Gene/Insert name: 5HT6-YFP-ThymosinBeta4
  Species: M. musculus (mouse)
  Mutation: KK18,19EE prevents G-actin binding
  Entrez Gene: Tmsb4x (a.k.a. Ptmb, Ptmb4, Tb4, Tbeta, Tbeta4)
  Tag / fusion protein: YFP
Terms and licenses: Academic/Nonprofit Terms; Industry Terms: Not Available to Industry
How to cite: 5HT6-YFP-ThymosinBeta4(KK18,19EE) was a gift from Takanari Inoue (Addgene plasmid # 96807 ; http://n2t.net/addgene:96807 ; RRID:Addgene_96807)
