[The description below was written by a language model from this plasmid's Addgene catalogue record and pLannotate feature annotations shown in this document.]
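Description:
5HT6-YFP-ThymosinBeta4(KK18,19EE) is a mammalian expression plasmid of about 6.2 kb built on the Clontech eYFP-C1 backbone. It replicates in E. coli from a high-copy ColE1/pUC-type origin and also carries an f1 phage origin. A single NeoR/KanR cassette (Tn5 aminoglycoside phosphotransferase) sits downstream of tandem bacterial (bla-type) and SV40 early promoters and ends in an HSV TK polyadenylation signal. This arrangement provides kanamycin selection in bacteria and, in principle, G418 selection in mammalian cells. The short ble, bGH poly(A) and SV40 large T antigen fragments in the annotation appear to be backbone remnants rather than functional elements.

The payload is one fusion open reading frame driven by the human CMV immediate-early enhancer and promoter and terminated by the SV40 poly(A) signal. In order, it encodes the mouse serotonin receptor 5HT6 (Htr6), EYFP, a short linker derived from the multiple cloning site, and thymosin beta-4. The catalogue lists the thymosin as mouse Tmsb4x; the automated annotation matched it to the bovine orthologue, which probably reflects how conserved this small peptide is. 5HT6 is a G protein-coupled receptor widely used to target fusion partners to the primary cilium membrane, which fits the associated study on primary cilia, although the record does not state this role explicitly. EYFP allows the fusion to be localised by fluorescence. Thymosin beta-4 normally binds monomeric G-actin, and the KK18,19EE substitutions are recorded as abolishing that binding. The construct therefore serves as the non-actin-binding negative control for the matching wild-type 5HT6-YFP-ThymosinBeta4 plasmid, so that effects of the wild-type fusion can be attributed to actin binding rather than to expression of the fusion itself.
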