Features (pLannotate 1.2.2; 16 found; start..end, strand, type, name):
     76..379     +  enhancer       CMV enhancer: human cytomegalovirus immediate early enhancer
    380..583     +  promoter       CMV promoter: human cytomegalovirus (CMV) immediate early promoter
    618..1937    +  CDS            Htr6: 5HT6R_MOUSE - Experimental evidence at protein level: Swiss-Prot protein existence level 1. This is one of the several different receptors for 5- hydroxytryptamine (serotonin), a biogenic hormone that function as a neurotransmitter, a hormone, and a mitogen. The activity of this receptor is mediated by G proteins that stimulate adenylate cyclase. It has a high affinity for tricyclic psychotropic drugs (By similarity). Controls pyramidal neurons migration during corticogenesis, through the regulation of CDK5 activity (PubMed:25078650). Is an activator of TOR signaling (PubMed:23027611). From Mu
   1974..2690    +  CDS            EYFP: EYFP is a basic (constitutively fluorescent) green/yellow fluorescent protein published in 1996, derived from Aequorea victoria. It is reported to be a very rapidly-maturing weak dimer with high acid sensitivity.
   2691..2725    +  misc_feature   MCS (fragment): multiple cloning site
   2727..2858    +  CDS            TMSB4: TYB4_BOVIN - Also known as THYB4. Experimental evidence at protein level: Swiss-Prot protein existence level 1. Seraspenide inhibits the entry of hematopoietic pluripotent stem cells into the S-phase. From Bos taurus (Bovine).
   2881..2965    +  CDS            large T antigen (fragment): large T antigen from SV40 (simian virus 40)
   2988..3109    +  polyA_signal   SV40 poly(A) signal: SV40 polyadenylation signal
   3143..3571    -  rep_origin     f1 ori (sequence partly withheld): f1 bacteriophage origin of replication; arrow indicates direction of (+) strand synthesis
   3598..3702    +  promoter       AmpR promoter: bla
   3704..4061    +  promoter       SV40 promoter: SV40 enhancer and early promoter
   4096..4890    +  CDS            NeoR/KanR: aminoglycoside phosphotransferase from Tn5; aph(3')-II (or nptII); confers resistance to neomycin, kanamycin, and G418 (Geneticin®)
   4911..5063    +  CDS            ble (fragment): BLE_KLEPN - Experimental evidence at protein level: Swiss-Prot protein existence level 1. Binding protein with a strong affinity to the bleomycin family of antibiotics. Binds to CL990; an antimitotic-antibiotic compound. From Klebsiella pneumoniae.
   5122..5169    +  polyA_signal   HSV TK poly(A) signal: herpes simplex virus thymidine kinase polyadenylation signal (Cole and Stacy, 1985)
   5260..5276    -  polyA_signal   bGH poly(A) signal (fragment): bovine growth hormone polyadenylation signal
   5498..6086    +  rep_origin     ori: high-copy-number ColE1/pMB1/pBR322/pUC origin of replication
>Addgene plasmid #96807 | 5HT6-YFP-ThymosinBeta4(KK18,19EE) | addgene full sequence | sequence record 182285 | Addgene NGS Result
ATTACCGCCATGCATTAGTTATTAATAGTAATCAATTACGGGGTCATTAGTTCATAGCCCATATATGGAG
TTCCGCGTTACATAACTTACGGTAAATGGCCCGCCTGGCTGACCGCCCAACGACCCCCGCCCATTGACGT
CAATAATGACGTATGTTCCCATAGTAACGCCAATAGGGACTTTCCATTGACGTCAATGGGTGGAGTATTT
ACGGTAAACTGCCCACTTGGCAGTACATCAAGTGTATCATATGCCAAGTACGCCCCCTATTGACGTCAAT
GACGGTAAATGGCCCGCCTGGCATTATGCCCAGTACATGACCTTATGGGACTTTCCTACTTGGCAGTACA
TCTACGTATTAGTCATCGCTATTACCATGGTGATGCGGTTTTGGCAGTACATCAATGGGCGTGGATAGCG
GTTTGACTCACGGGGATTTCCAAGTCTCCACCCCATTGACGTCAATGGGAGTTTGTTTTGGCACCAAAAT
CAACGGGACTTTCCAAAATGTCGTAACAACTCCGCCCCATTGACGCAAATGGGCGGTAGGCGTGTACGGT
GGGAGGTCTATATAAGCAGAGCTGGTTTAGTGAACCGTCAGATCCGCTAGCGCCACCATGGTTCCAGAGC
CCGGCCCTGTCAACAGTAGCACCCCAGCCTGGGGCCCCGGGCCACCGCCAGCCCCAGGGGGCAGCGGCTG
GGTGGCCGCTGCGCTGTGCGTGGTCATCGTGCTGACGGCAGCCGCCAATTCGCTGCTGATCGCGCTCATC
TGCACGCAGCCCGCGCTGCGCAACACGTCTAACTTCTTCCTGGTGTCGCTCTTCACGTCGGACCTGATGG
TGGGATTGGTGGTGATGCCCCCAGCCATGCTGAACGCGCTGTATGGGCGCTGGGTACTAGCTCGCGGCCT
CTGTCTGCTTTGGACCGCCTTCGACGTGATGTGCTGCAGCGCCTCCATTCTCAACCTCTGCCTCATCAGC
CTGGACCGCTACCTGCTCATCCTCTCGCCGCTGCGCTACAAGCTGCGCATGACAGCCCCGCGTGCCCTGG
CGCTCATCCTGGGTGCCTGGAGCCTCGCCGCGCTGGCCTCCTTCCTGCCCCTCTTGCTGGGCTGGCATGA
ACTGGGCAAAGCTCGAACATCTGCCCCGGGCCAGTGCCGCCTATTGGCCAGCCTGCCTTATGTCCTCGTG
GCGTCCGGCGTCACCTTTTTCCTGCCTTCGGGTGCCATCTGCTTCACCTACTGCAGGATCTTGCTGGCTG
CCCGCAAGCAGGCGGTGCAAGTGGCCTCGCTCACCACGGGCACGGCTACGGCTGGCCAGGCCTTGGAAAC
CTTGCAGGTGCCCAGGACACCACGCCCAGGGATGGAGTCTGCTGACAGTAGGCGTCTGACCACCAAGCAT
AGCAGGAAGGCCTTGAAGGCCAGCCTGACCCTCGGCATCCTGCTGAGCATGTTCTTTGTCACCTGGCTGC
CCTTCTTTGTGGCCAGCATAGCTCAGGCCGTATGTGACTGCATCTCTCCAGGTCTCTTCGATGTCCTCAC
ATGGCTGGGATACTGTAATAGCACCATGAACCCTATCATCTATCCCCTCTTCATGCGGGACTTCAAGAGG
GCCCTGGGCAGGTTCGTGCCGTGTGTCCACTGTCCCCCGGAGCACCGGGCCAGCCCCGCCTCCCCCTCCA
TGTGGACCTCTCACAGTGGTGCCAGGCCAGGCCTCAGCCTGCAGCAGGTGCTGCCCCTGCCTCTGCCACC
CAACTCAGATTCAGACTCAGCTTCAGGGGGCACCTCGGGCCTGCAGCTCACAGCCCAGCTTTTGCTGCCT
GGAGAGGCGACCCGGGACCCCCCGCCACCCACCAGGGCCCCTACTGTGGTCAACTTCTTCGTCACAGACT
CTGTGGAGCCTGAGATACGGCAGCATCCACTTGGTTCCCCCATGAACAGTGCTGGTGGTAGCGCAGGAGG
ACCGGTCGCCACCATGGTGAGCAAGGGCGAGGAGCTGTTCACCGGGGTGGTGCCCATCCTGGTCGAGCTG
GACGGCGACGTAAACGGCCACAAGTTCAGCGTGTCCGGCGAGGGCGAGGGCGATGCCACCTACGGCAAGC
TGACCCTGAAGTTCATCTGCACCACCGGCAAGCTGCCCGTGCCCTGGCCCACCCTCGTGACCACCTTCGG
CTACGGCCTGCAGTGCTTCGCCCGCTACCCCGACCACATGAAGCAGCACGACTTCTTCAAGTCCGCCATG
CCCGAAGGCTACGTCCAGGAGCGCACCATCTTCTTCAAGGACGACGGCAACTACAAGACCCGCGCCGAGG
TGAAGTTCGAGGGCGACACCCTGGTGAACCGCATCGAGCTGAAGGGCATCGACTTCAAGGAGGACGGCAA
CATCCTGGGGCACAAGCTGGAGTACAACTACAACAGCCACAACGTCTATATCATGGCCGACAAGCAGAAG
AACGGCATCAAGGTGAACTTCAAGATCCGCCACAACATCGAGGACGGCAGCGTGCAGCTCGCCGACCACT
ACCAGCAGAACACCCCCATCGGCGACGGCCCCGTGCTGCTGCCCGACAACCACTACCTGAGCTACCAGTC
CGCCCTGAGCAAAGACCCCAACGAGAAGCGCGATCACATGGTCCTGCTGGAGTTCGTGACCGCCGCCGGG
ATCACTCTCGGCATGGACGAGCTGTACAAGTCCGGACTCAGATCTCGAGCTCAAGCTTCGAATTCGATGT
CTGACAAACCCGATATGGCTGAGATCGAGAAATTCGATAAGTCGAAGTTGGAGGAAACAGAAACGCAAGA
GAAAAATCCTCTGCCTTCAAAAGAAACAATTGAACAAGAGAAGCAAGCTGGCGAATCGGGATCCACCGGA
TCTAGATAACTGATCATAATCAGCCATACCACATTTGTAGAGGTTTTACTTGCTTTAAAAAACCTCCCAC
ACCTCCCCCTGAACCTGAAACATAAAATGAATGCAATTGTTGTTGTTAACTTGTTTATTGCAGCTTATAA
TGGTTACAAATAAAGCAATAGCATCACAAATTTCACAAATAAAGCATTTTTTTCACTGCATTCTAGTTGT
GGTTTGTCCAAACTCATCAATGTATCTTAAGGCGTAAATTGTAAGCGTTAATATTTTGTTAAAATTCGCG
TTAAATTTTTGTTAAATCAGCTCATTTTTTAACCAATAGGCCGAAATCGGCAAAATCCCTTATAAATCAA
AAGAATAGACCGAGATAGGGT
[37 nt withheld, positions 3242-3278]
AAAGAACGTGGACTCCAACGTCAAAGG
[49 nt withheld, positions 3306-3354]
T
[91 nt withheld, positions 3356-3446]
G
[124 nt withheld, positions 3448-3571]
CAGGTGGCACTTTTCGGGGAAATGTGCGCGGAACCCCTATTTGTTTATTTTTCTAAATACATTCAAATAT
GTATCCGCTCATGAGACAATAACCCTGATAAATGCTTCAATAATATTGAAAAAGGAAGAGTCCTGAGGCG
GAAAGAACCAGCTGTGGAATGTGTGTCAGTTAGGGTGTGGAAAGTCCCCAGGCTCCCCAGCAGGCAGAAG
TATGCAAAGCATGCATCTCAATTAGTCAGCAACCAGGTGTGGAAAGTCCCCAGGCTCCCCAGCAGGCAGA
AGTATGCAAAGCATGCATCTCAATTAGTCAGCAACCATAGTCCCGCCCCTAACTCCGCCCATCCCGCCCC
TAACTCCGCCCAGTTCCGCCCATTCTCCGCCCCATGGCTGACTAATTTTTTTTATTTATGCAGAGGCCGA
GGCCGCCTCGGCCTCTGAGCTATTCCAGAAGTAGTGAGGAGGCTTTTTTGGAGGCCTAGGCTTTTGCAAA
GATCGATCAAGAGACAGGATGAGGATCGTTTCGCATGATTGAACAAGATGGATTGCACGCAGGTTCTCCG
GCCGCTTGGGTGGAGAGGCTATTCGGCTATGACTGGGCACAACAGACAATCGGCTGCTCTGATGCCGCCG
TGTTCCGGCTGTCAGCGCAGGGGCGCCCGGTTCTTTTTGTCAAGACCGACCTGTCCGGTGCCCTGAATGA
ACTGCAAGACGAGGCAGCGCGGCTATCGTGGCTGGCCACGACGGGCGTTCCTTGCGCAGCTGTGCTCGAC
GTTGTCACTGAAGCGGGAAGGGACTGGCTGCTATTGGGCGAAGTGCCGGGGCAGGATCTCCTGTCATCTC
ACCTTGCTCCTGCCGAGAAAGTATCCATCATGGCTGATGCAATGCGGCGGCTGCATACGCTTGATCCGGC
TACCTGCCCATTCGACCACCAAGCGAAACATCGCATCGAGCGAGCACGTACTCGGATGGAAGCCGGTCTT
GTCGATCAGGATGATCTGGACGAAGAGCATCAGGGGCTCGCGCCAGCCGAACTGTTCGCCAGGCTCAAGG
CGAGCATGCCCGACGGCGAGGATCTCGTCGTGACCCATGGCGATGCCTGCTTGCCGAATATCATGGTGGA
AAATGGCCGCTTTTCTGGATTCATCGACTGTGGCCGGCTGGGTGTGGCGGACCGCTATCAGGACATAGCG
TTGGCTACCCGTGATATTGCTGAAGAGCTTGGCGGCGAATGGGCTGACCGCTTCCTCGTGCTTTACGGTA
TCGCCGCTCCCGATTCGCAGCGCATCGCCTTCTATCGCCTTCTTGACGAGTTCTTCTGAGCGGGACTCTG
GGGTTCGAAATGACCGACCAAGCGACGCCCAACCTGCCATCACGAGATTTCGATTCCACCGCCGCCTTCT
ATGAAAGGTTGGGCTTCGGAATCGTTTTCCGGGACGCCGGCTGGATGATCCTCCAGCGCGGGGATCTCAT
GCTGGAGTTCTTCGCCCACCCTAGGGGGAGGCTAACTGAAACACGGAAGGAGACAATACCGGAAGGAACC
CGCGCTATGACGGCAATAAAAAGACAGAATAAAACGCACGGTGTTGGGTCGTTTGTTCATAAACGCGGGG
TTCGGTCCCAGGGCTGGCACTCTGTCGATACCCCACCGAGACCCCATTGGGGCCAATACGCCCGCGTTTC
TTCCTTTTCCCCACCCCACCCCCCAAGTTCGGGTGAAGGCCCAGGGCTCGCAGCCAACGTCGGGGCGGCA
GGCCCTGCCATAGCCTCAGGTTACTCATATATACTTTAGATTGATTTAAAACTTCATTTTTAATTTAAAA
GGATCTAGGTGAAGATCCTTTTTGATAATCTCATGACCAAAATCCCTTAACGTGAGTTTTCGTTCCACTG
AGCGTCAGACCCCGTAGAAAAGATCAAAGGATCTTCTTGAGATCCTTTTTTTCTGCGCGTAATCTGCTGC
TTGCAAACAAAAAAACCACCGCTACCAGCGGTGGTTTGTTTGCCGGATCAAGAGCTACCAACTCTTTTTC
CGAAGGTAACTGGCTTCAGCAGAGCGCAGATACCAAATACTGTTCTTCTAGTGTAGCCGTAGTTAGGCCA
CCACTTCAAGAACTCTGTAGCACCGCCTACATACCTCGCTCTGCTAATCCTGTTACCAGTGGCTGCTGCC
AGTGGCGATAAGTCGTGTCTTACCGGGTTGGACTCAAGACGATAGTTACCGGATAAGGCGCAGCGGTCGG
GCTGAACGGGGGGTTCGTGCACACAGCCCAGCTTGGAGCGAACGACCTACACCGAACTGAGATACCTACA
GCGTGAGCTATGAGAAAGCGCCACGCTTCCCGAAGGGAGAAAGGCGGACAGGTATCCGGTAAGCGGCAGG
GTCGGAACAGGAGAGCGCACGAGGGAGCTTCCAGGGGGAAACGCCTGGTATCTTTATAGTCCTGTCGGGT
TTCGCCACCTCTGACTTGAGCGTCGATTTTTGTGATGCTCGTCAGGGGGGCGGAGCCTATGGAAAAACGC
CAGCAACGCGGCCTTTTTACGGTTCCTGGCCTTTTGCTGGCCTTTTGCTCACATGTTCTTTCCTGCGTTA
TCCCCTGATTCTGTGGATAACCGT
